>Addgene plasmid #157637 | pEMF044 | addgene full sequence | sequence record 326018 | Addgene NGS Result
GGTGGCCTAACTACGGCTACACTAGAAGGACAGTATTTGGTATCTGCGCTCTGCTGAAGCCAGTTACCTT
CGGAAAAAGAGTTGGTAGCTCTTGATCCGGCAAACAAACCACCGCTGGTAGCGGTGGTTTTTTTGTTTGC
AAGCAGCAGATTACGCGCAGAAAAAAAGGATCTCAAGAAGATCCTTTGATCTTTTCTACGGGGTCTGACG
CTCAGTGGAACGAAAACTCACGTTAAGGGATTTTGGTCATGACTAGTGCTTGGATTCTCACCAATAAAAA
ACGCCCGGCGGCAACCGAGCGTTCTGAACAAATCCAGATGGAGTTCTGAGGTCATTACTGGATCTATCAA
CAGGAGTCCAAGCGAGCTCGATATCAAATTACGCCCCGCCCTGCCACTCATCGCAGTACTGTTGTAATTC
ATTAAGCATTCTGCCGACATGGAAGCCATCACAAACGGCATGATGAACCTGAATCGCCAGCGGCATCAGC
ACCTTGTCGCCTTGCGTATAATATTTGCCCATGGTGAAAACGGGGGCGAAGAAGTTGTCCATATTGGCCA
CGTTTAAATCAAAACTGGTGAAACTCACCCAGGGATTGGCTGAGACGAAAAACATATTCTCAATAAACCC
TTTAGGGAAATAGGCCAGGTTTTCACCATAACACGCCACATCTTGCGAATATATGTGTAGAAACTGCCGG
AAATCGTCGTGGTATTCACTCCAGAGCGATGAAAACGTTTCAGTTTGCTCATGGAAAACGGTGTAACAAG
GGTGAACACTATCCCATATCACCAGCTCACCGTCTTTCATTGCCATACGAAATTCCGGATGAGCATTCAT
CAGGCGGGCAAGAATGTGAATAAAGGCCGGATAAAACTTGTGCTTATTTTTCTTTACGGTCTTTAAAAAG
GCCGTAATATCCAGCTGAACGGTCTGGTTATAGGTACATTGAGCAACTGACTGAAATGCCTCAAAATGTT
CTTTACGATGCCATTGGGATATATCAACGGTGGTATATCCAGTGATTTTTTTCTCCATTTTAGCTTCCTT
AGCTCCTGAAAATCTCGATAACTCAAAAAATACGACCGGTAGTGATCTTATTTCATTATGGTGAAAGTTG
GAACCTCTTACGGGCCGGCCAACGTCTCATTTTCGCCAGATATCGACGTCTAAGAAACCATTATTATCAT
GACATTAACCTATAAAAATAGGCGTATCACGAGGCCCTTTCGTCTTCACCTCGAGTCCCTATCAGTGATA
GAGATTGACATCCCTATCAGTGATAGAGATACTGAGCACATCAGCAGGACGCACTGACCAACTAACGAAA
ACGTCACACGGAGCAGGTTATTAAATGTCTATCGCGGCCACCCTGGAAAACGACTTAGCACGCCTTGAGA
ATGAAAATGCTCGTCTGGAGAAAGATATCGCGAATCTCGAGCGTGACCTGGCAAAATTAGAGCGTGAGGA
AGCTTATTTCGGTGGCGGTGGCTCTGGAGGTGGTGGGTCCGCGGCCGCAAACAGCAGCTGCTTTAGCTTT
GTGAAAGAAGATGTGTTTACCTGGCGCCCGGAACAGCCGTTTGATTTTATTTTTGATTATGTGTTTTTTT
GCGCGATTGATCCGAAAATGCGCCCGGCGTGGGGCAAAGCGATGTATGAACTGCTGAAACCGGATGGCGA
ACTGATTACCCTGATGTATCCGATTACCAACCATGAAGGCGGCCCGCCGTTTAGCGTGAGCGAAAGCGAA
TATGAAAAAGTGCTGGTGCCGCTGGGCTTTAAACAGCTGAGCCTGGAAGATTATAGCGATCTGGCGGTGG
AACCGCGCAAAGGCAAAGAAAAACTGGCGCGCTGGAAAAAAATGAACAACTAATAATCTAACTAAAAAGG
CCTCCCAAATCGGGGGGCCTTTTTTATTGATAACAAAAGGTACCCGTGGATCCTCTAGAGTCGACCTGCA
GGCATGCAAGCTTTTTACGGCTAGCTCAGTCCTAGGTATAGTGCTAGCCCAGCCAGAGAAACACTCTTTA
ACAGGGGGTAGTATGATGTCTCGTTTAGATAAAAGTAAAGTGATTAACAGCGCATTAGAGCTGCTTAATG
AGGTCGGAATCGAAGGTTTAACAACCCGTAAACTCGCCCAGAAGCTAGGTGTAGAGCAGCCTACATTGTA
TTGGCATGTAAAAAATAAGCGGGCTTTGCTCGACGCCTTAGCCATTGAGATGTTAGATAGGCACCATACT
CACTTTTGCCCTTTAGAAGGGGAAAGCTGGCAAGATTTTTTACGTAATAACGCTAAAAGTTTTAGATGTG
CTTTACTAAGTCATCGCGATGGAGCAAAAGTACATTTAGGTACACGGCCTACAGAAAAACAGTATGAAAC
TCTCGAAAATCAATTAGCCTTTTTATGCCAACAAGGTTTTTCACTAGAGAATGCATTATATGCACTCAGC
GCAGTGGGGCATTTTACTTTAGGTTGCGTATTGGAAGATCAAGAGCATCAAGTCGCTAAAGAAGAAAGGG
AAACACCTACTACTGATAGTATGCCGCCATTATTACGACAAGCTATCGAATTATTTGATCACCAAGGTGC
AGAGCCAGCCTTCTTATTCGGCCTTGAATTGATCATATGCGGATTAGAAAAACAACTTAAATGTGAAAGT
GGGTCTTAAGGCATCAAATAAAACGAAAGGCTCAGTCGAAAGACTGGGCCTTTCGTTTTATCTGTTGTTT
GTCGGTGAACGCTCTCCTGAGTAGGACAAATCCGCCGCCCTAGACCTAGGGCGTTCGGCTGCGGCGAGCG
GTATCAGCTCACTCAAAGGCGGTAATACGGTTATCCACAGAATCAGGGGATAACGCATGCAAGAACATGT
GAGCAAAAGGCCAGCAAAAGGCCAGGAACCGTAAAAAGGCCGCGTTGCTGGCGTTTTTCCATAGGCTCCG
CCCCCCTGACGAGCATCACAAAAATCGACGCTCAAGTCAGAGGTGGCGAAACCCGACAGGACTATAAAGA
TACCAGGCGTTTCCCCCTGGAAGCTCCCTCGTGCGCTCTCCTGTTCCGACCCTGCCGCTTACCGGATACC
TGTCCGCCTTTCTCCCTTCGGGAAGCGTGGCGCTTTCTCATAGCTCACGCTGTAGGTATCTCAGTTCGGT
GTAGGTCGTTCGCTCCAAGCTGGGCTGTGTGCACGAACCCCCCGTTCAGCCCGACCGCTGCGCCTTATCC
GGTAACTATCGTCTTGAGTCCAACCCGGTAAGACACGACTTATCGCCACTGGCAGCAGCCACTGGTAACA
GGATTAGCAGAGCGAGGTATGTAGGCGGTGCTACAGAGTTCTTGAAGT
Features (pLannotate 1.2.2; 10 found; start..end, strand, type, name):
    264..358     -  terminator     lambda t0 terminator: transcription terminator from phage lambda
    382..1038    -  CDS            cat: CAT_ECOLX - Experimental evidence at protein level: Swiss-Prot protein existence level 1. This enzyme is an effector of chloramphenicol resistance in bacteria. From Escherichia coli. This protein is used as a marker in many commonly used cloning vectors, such as pACYC184.
   1039..1137    -  promoter       cat promoter: promoter of the E. coli cat gene encoding chloramphenicol acetyltransferase
   1246..1319    +  promoter       PLtetO-1 promoter: modified phage lambda PL promoter with tet operator sites (Lutz and Bujard, 1997)
   1532..1867    +  CDS            HOL2 (fragment): HOL2_ARATH - Experimental evidence at protein level: Swiss-Prot protein existence level 1. S-adenosyl-L-methionine-dependent methyltransferase. Involved in glucosinolate metabolism and defense against phytopathogens (By similarity). From Arabidopsis thaliana (Mouse-ear cress).
   1929..1973    +  misc_feature   MCS (fragment): pUC18/19 multiple cloning site
   1980..2008    +  promoter       J23119 promoter (fragment): bacterial promoter (Registry of Standard Biological Parts BBa J23119)
   2043..2669    +  CDS            TetR: tetracycline repressor TetR; tetR; TetR binds to the tetracycline operator tetO to inhibit transcription. This inhibition can be relieved by adding tetracycline or doxycycline.
   2675..2761    +  terminator     rrnB T1 terminator: Escherichia coli rrnB; transcription terminator T1 from the E. coli rrnB gene
   2926..176     -  rep_origin     ori (across the origin): high-copy-number ColE1/pMB1/pBR322/pUC origin of replication
