[The description below was written by a language model from this plasmid's Addgene catalogue record and pLannotate feature annotations shown in this document.]
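Description:
pEMF044 is a small (about 3.3 kb) bacterial expression plasmid built on a ColE1-type origin of replication and selected with chloramphenicol. Resistance comes from a cat (chloramphenicol acetyltransferase) gene with its own promoter, followed by a lambda t0 terminator. The catalogue entry lists the plasmid as low copy, whereas the automated annotation labels the origin as belonging to the high-copy ColE1/pMB1/pUC family. The record does not resolve this difference.

The payload is SYNZIP18-sMHT(114-230), the C-terminal fragment ("F2") of a methyl halide transferase split after residue 113, fused at its N-terminus to the SYNZIP18 coiled-coil peptide. The feature table places it downstream of the PLtetO-1 promoter. The transferase portion is picked up only as a partial match to an Arabidopsis S-adenosylmethionine-dependent methyltransferase homologue, and the source organism of the MHT is not stated. The SYNZIP region is not annotated, but it presumably occupies the gap between the promoter and that match. A second cassette expresses TetR from a constitutive promoter resembling J23119 and ends in the rrnB T1 terminator. TetR therefore represses PLtetO-1 until a tetracycline-class inducer is added, making fragment expression inducible.

The stated purpose, "sMHT-113 F2 only", indicates that the plasmid supplies just one half of the split enzyme. In the associated work, the two fragments form an AND gate that reports by producing a volatile methyl halide indicator gas when both are present, with assembly assisted by partner coiled coils. This single-fragment construct is most likely a control showing that F2 alone does not yield activity, though the record does not say so explicitly.
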