Addgene plasmid #157637: pEMF044
Purpose: sMHT-113 F2 only
Depositing lab: Jonathan Silberg. Depositing organization: Rice University. Publication: A Split Methyl Halide Transferase AND Gate That Reports by Synthesizing an Indicator Gas. Fulk EM, Huh D, Atkinson JT, Lie M, Masiello CA, Silberg JJ. ACS Synth Biol. 2020 Nov 20;9(11):3104-3113. doi: 10.1021/acssynbio.0c00355. Epub 2020 Oct 26. PubMed 33104325.
Backbone
  Vector backbone: ColE1
  Total vector size (bp): 3337
  Vector type: Bacterial Expression
Growth in bacteria
  Bacterial resistance: Chloramphenicol, 25 μg/mL
  Growth temperature: 37°C
  Growth strain: DH5alpha
  Copy number: Low Copy
Gene/Insert
  Gene/Insert name: SYNZIP18-sMHT(114-230) (alt name: sMHT F2)
Terms and licenses: Academic/Nonprofit Terms; Industry Terms: Not Available to Industry
How to cite: pEMF044 was a gift from Jonathan Silberg (Addgene plasmid # 157637 ; http://n2t.net/addgene:157637 ; RRID:Addgene_157637)
